>Addgene plasmid #63395 | pFusX3-50 | depositor partial sequence | sequence record 105308 | pFusX3_TAC
AGTCTTAAGCGTCTCCATGGCCTGACCCCGGACCAAGTGGTGGCTATCGCCAGCAACGGTGGCGGCAAGC
AAGCGCTCGAAACGGTGCAGCGGCTGTTGCCGGTGCTGTGCCAGGACCATGGCCTCACACCCGATCAGGT
CGTGGCTATCGCCAGCAACATTGGCGGCAAGCAAGCGCTCGAAACGGTGCAGCGGCTGTTGCCGGTGCTG
TGCCAGGACCATGGCCTGACTCCGGACCAAGTGGTGGCTATCGCCAGCCACGATGGCGGCAAGCAAGCGC
TCGAAACGGTGCAGCGGCTGTTGCCGGTGCTGTGCCAGGACCATGGCCTGCGAGACGTC
