>Addgene plasmid #63395 | pFusX3-50 | depositor partial sequence | sequence record 105309 | FusX3
CGTCTCCATGGCCTGACCCCGGACCAAGTGGTGGCTATCGAGACCGGCGCCGCTACGGGCGCGTCCCATT
CGCCATTCAGGCTGCGCAACTGTTGGGAAGGGCGATCGGTGCGGGCTCTTCGCTATTACGCCAGCTGGCG
AAAGGGGGATGTGCTGCAAGGCGATTAAGTTGGGAACGCCAGGGTTTTCCCAGTCACGACGTTGTAAAAC
GACGGCCAGTGAGCGCGCGTAATCGACTCACTATAGGGCGAATTGGGTACCGGGCCCCCCCTCGAGGTCC
TCCAGCTTTTGTTCCCTTTAGTGAGGGTTAATTGCGCGCTTGGCGTAATCATGGTCATAGCTGTTTCCTG
TGTGAAATTGTTATCCGCTCACAATTCCACACAACATACGAGCCGGAAGCATAAAGTGTAAAGCCTGGGG
TGCCTAATGAGTGAGCTAACTCACATTAATTGCGTTGCGCTCACTGCCCGCTTTCCACCGGTGGTCTCTG
GCGGCAAGCAAGCGCTCGAAACGGTGCAGCGGCTGTTGCCGGTGCTGTGCCAGGACCATGGCCTGCGAGA
CGTCTAGACCAGCCAGGACAGAAATGCCTCGACTTCGCTGCTACCCAAGGTTGCCGGGTGACGCACACCG
TGGAAACGGATGAAGGCACGAACCCAGTGGACATAAGCCTGTTCGGTTCGTAAGCTGTAATGCAAGTAGC
GTATGCGCTCACGCAACTGGTCCAGAACCTTGACCGAACGCAGCGGTGGTAACGGCGCAGTGGCGGTTTT
CATGGCTTGTTATGACTGTTTTTTTGGGGTACAGTCTATGCCTCGGGCATCCAAGCAGCAAGCGCGTTAC
GCCGTGGGTCGATGTTTGATGTTATGGAGCAGCAACGATGTTACGCAGCAGGGCAGTCGCCCTAAAACAA
AGTTAAACATTATGAGGGAAGCGGTGATCGCCGAAGTATCGACTCAACTATCAGAGGTAGTTGGCGTCAT
CGAGCGCCATCTCGAACCGACGTTGCTGGCCGTACATTTGTACGGCTCCGCAGTGGATGGCGGCCTGAAG
CCACACAGTGATATTGATTTGCTGGTTACGGTGACCGTAAGGCTTGATGAAACAACGCGGCGAGCTTTGA
TCAACGACCTTTTGGAAACTTCGGCTTCCCCTGGAGAGAGCGAGATTCTCCGCGCTGTAGAAGTCACCAT
TGTTGTGCACGACGACATCATTCCGTGGCGTTATCCAGCTAAGCGCGAACTGCAATTTGGAGAATGGCAG
CGCAATGACATTCTTGCAGGTATCTTCGAGCCAGCCACGATCGACATTGATCTGGCTATCTTGCTGACAA
AAGCAAGAGAACATAGCGTTGCCTTGGTAGGTCCAGCGGCGGAGGAACTCTTTGATCCGGTTCCTGAACA
GGATCTATTTGAGGCGCTAAATGAAACCTTAACGCTATGGAACTCGCCGCCCGACTGGGCTGGCGATGAG
CGAAATGTAGTGCTTACGTTGTCCCGCATTTGGTACAGCGCAGTAACCGGCAAAATCGCGCCGAAGGATG
TCGCTGCCGACTGGGCAATGGAGCGCCTGCCGGCCCAGTATCAGCCCGTCATACTTGAAGCTAGACAGGC
TTATCTTGGACAAGAAGAAGATCGCTTGGCCTCGCGCGCAGATCAGTTGGAAGAATTTGTCCACTACGTG
AAAGGCGAGATCACCAAGGTAGTCGGCAAATAACCCTCGAGCCACCCATGACCAAAATCCCTTAACGTGA
GTTACGCGTCGTTCCACTGAGCGTCAGACCCCGTAGAAAAGATCAAAGGATCTTCTTGAGATCCTTTTTT
TCTGCGCGTAATCTGCTGCTTGCAAACAAAAAAACCACCGCTACCAGCGGTGGTTTGTTTGCCGGATCAA
GAGCTACCAACTCTTTTTCCGAAGGTAACTGGCTTCAGCAGAGCGCAGATACCAAATACTGTCCTTCTAG
TGTAGCCGTAGTTAGGCCACCACTTCAAGAACTCTGTAGCACCGCCTACATACCTCGCTCTGCTAATCCT
GTTACCAGTGGCTGCTGCCAGTGGCGATAAGTCGTGTCTTACCGGGTTGGACTCAAGACGATAGTTACCG
GATAAGGCGCAGCGGTCGGGCTGAACGGGGGGTTCGTGCACACAGCCCAGCTTGGAGCGAACGACCTACA
CCGAACTGAGATACCTACAGCGTGAGCATTGAGAAAGCGCCACGCTTCCCGAAGGGAGAAAGGCGGACAG
GTATCCGGTAAGCGGCAGGGTCGGAACAGGAGAGCGCACGAGGGAGCTTCCAGGGGGAAACGCCTGGTAT
CTTTATAGTCCTGTCGGGTTTCGCCACCTCTGACTTGAGCGTCGATTTTTGTGATGCTCGTCAGGGGGGC
GGAGCCTATGGAAAAACGCCAGCAACGCGGCCTTTTTACGGTTCCTGGCCTTTTGCTGGCCTTTTGCTCA
CATGTTCTTTCCTGCGTTATCCCCTGATTCTGTGGATAACCGTATTACCGCCTTTGAGTGAGCTGATACC
GCTCGCCGCAGCCGAACGACCGAGCGCAGCGAGTCAGTGAGCGAGGAAGCGGAAGAGCGCCCAATACGCA
AACCGCCTCTCCCCGCGCGTTGGCCGATTCATTAATGCAGCTGGCACGACAGGTTTCCCGACTGGAAAGC
GGGCAGTGAGCGCAACGCAATTAATACGCGTACCGCTAGCCAGGAAGAGTTTGTAGAAACGCAAAAAGGC
CATCCGTCAGGATGGCCTTCTGCTTAGTTTGATGCCTGGCAGTTTATGGCGGGCGTCCTGCCCGCCACCC
TCCGGGCCGTTGCTTCACAACGTTCAAATCCGCTCCCGGCGGATTTGTCCTACTCAGGAGAGCGTTCACC
GACAAACAACAGATAAAACGAAAGGCCCAGTCTTCCGACTGAGCCTTTCGTTTTATTTGATGCCTGGCAG
TTCCCTACTCTCGCGTTAACGCTAGCATGGATGTTTTCCCAGTCACGACGTTGTAAAACGACGGCCAGTC
TTAAG
