>Addgene plasmid #63395 | pFusX3-50 | addgene partial sequence | sequence record 115408 | pCR8_R1 5'-cgaaccgaacaggcttatgt-3'
GTGCGTCACCCGGCAACCTTGGGTAGCAGCGAAGTCGAGGCATTTCTGTCCTGGCTGGTCTAGACGTCTC
GCAGGCCATGGTCCTGGCACAGCACCGGCAACAGCCGCTGCACCGTTTCGAGCGCTTGCTTGCCGCCATC
GTGGCTGGCGATAGCCACCACTTGGTCCGGAGTCAGGCCATGGTCCTGGCACAGCACCGGCAACAGCCGC
TGCACCGTTTCGAGCGCTTGCTTGCCGCCAATGTTGCTGGCGATAGCCACGACCTGATCGGGTGTGAGGC
CATGGTCCTGGCACAGCACCGGCAACAGCCGCTGCACCGTTTCGAGCGCTTGCTTGCCGCCACCGTTGCT
GGCGATAGCCACCACTTGGTCCGGGGTCAGGCCATGGAGACGCTTAAGACTGGCCGTCGTTTTACAACGT
CGTGACTGGGAAAACATCCATGCTAGCGTTAACGCGAGAGTAGGGAACTGCCAGGCATCAAATAAAACGA
AAGGCTCAGTCGGAAGACTGGGCCTTTCGTTTTATCTGTTGTTTGTCGGTGAACGCTCTCCTGAGTAGGA
CAAATCCGCCGGGAGCGGATTTGAACGTTGTGAAGCAACGGCCCGGAGGGTGGCGGGCAGGACGCCCGCC
ATAAACTGCCAGGCATCAAACTAAGCAGAAGGCCATCCTGACGGATGGCCTTTTT
