[The description below was written by a language model from this plasmid's Addgene catalogue record.]
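Description:
pFusX3-50 is a bacterial library plasmid from the FusX TALE assembly system, a kit designed for rapid one-step construction of custom TALE repeat arrays for genome editing. It is built on the FusX3 backbone (about 3.0 kb without insert), is maintained at high copy number in standard E. coli cloning strains and is selected with spectinomycin. The record does not name the origin of replication or list any annotated features, and no feature table was supplied, so the details of the backbone beyond these catalogue fields are not documented here.

The insert is a synthetic, pre-assembled trimer of TALE repeat modules carrying the repeat-variable diresidues NG, NI and HD, also labelled X3_TAC. Under the standard TALE code these RVDs recognise T, A and C respectively, so the plasmid supplies the three-repeat block that reads the trinucleotide TAC. The "X3" designation marks its place in the array: it contributes RVD positions 7 to 9 of the final TALEN DNA-binding domain. The trimer was cloned using BsaI sites, which were destroyed in the process, consistent with Golden Gate-style construction using type IIS enzymes.

The plasmid carries no expression cassette described in the record and is not a functional nuclease on its own. It serves as one member of a positional library of trimer plasmids. A user picks the trimer matching the target sequence at each position and combines these with the other positional modules and a receiver vector to generate a complete TALE array or TALEN in a single assembly reaction.
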