Addgene plasmid #63395: pFusX3-50
Purpose: Encodes RVD positions 7-9 in TALEN assembly
Depositing lab: Stephen Ekker. Depositing organization: Mayo Foundation for Medical Education and Research. Publication: FusX: A rapid one-step TALE assembly system for genome science. Ma AC, McNulty MS, Tanya PL, Jarryd CM, Martinez-Galvez G, Argue DP, Lee HB, Urban MD, Bullard CE, Blackburn PR, Man TK, Clark KJ, Ekker SC. Hum Gene Ther. 2016 Jun;27(6):451-63. doi: 10.1089/hum.2015.172 PubMed 26854857.
Backbone
  Vector backbone: FusX3
  Backbone size w/o insert (bp): 3015
  Vector type: TALEN
Growth in bacteria
  Bacterial resistance: Spectinomycin, 50 μg/mL
  Growth temperature: 37°C
  Growth strain: DH5alpha
  Copy number: High Copy
Gene/Insert
  Gene/Insert name: NG NI HD (alt name: X3_TAC)
  Species: Synthetic
  Mutation: none
  Cloning method: Restriction Enzyme; 5′ cloning site BsaI (destroyed during cloning); 3′ cloning site BsaI (destroyed during cloning)
  Sequencing primers: 5′ pCR8_F1; 3′ pCR8_R1
Terms and licenses: Academic/Nonprofit Terms; Industry Terms: Not Available to Industry
How to cite: pFusX3-50 was a gift from Stephen Ekker (Addgene plasmid # 63395 ; http://n2t.net/addgene:63395 ; RRID:Addgene_63395)
